Addgene plasmid #178576: pAAV-CK(0.4)-CRY2PHR-P2A-CIBN-mCherry-VAMP2
Purpose: AAV vector for CK(0.4)::Opto-vTrap
Depositing lab: Won Do Heo. Depositing organization: Korea Advanced Institute of Science and Technology. Publication: Opto-vTrap, an optogenetic trap for reversible inhibition of vesicular release, synaptic transmission, and behavior. Won J, Pankratov Y, Jang MW, Kim S, Ju YH, Lee S, Lee SE, Kim A, Park S, Lee CJ, Heo WD. Neuron. 2022 Feb 2;110(3):423-435.e4. doi: 10.1016/j.neuron.2021.11.003. Epub 2021 Nov 30. PubMed 34852235.
Backbone
  Vector backbone: AAV-CK(0.4)GW
  Total vector size (bp): 3174
  Vector type: AAV
Growth in bacteria
  Bacterial resistance: Ampicillin, 100 μg/mL
  Growth temperature: 37°C
  Growth strain: NEB Stable
  Copy number: Unknown
Gene/Insert
  Gene/Insert name: CRY2PHR-P2A-CIBN-mCherry-VAMP2
  Promoter: CamKIIa
  Cloning method: Unknown
  Sequencing primers: 5′ n/a
Terms and licenses: Academic/Nonprofit Terms; Industry Terms: Not Available to Industry
How to cite: pAAV-CK(0.4)-CRY2PHR-P2A-CIBN-mCherry-VAMP2 was a gift from Won Do Heo (Addgene plasmid # 178576 ; http://n2t.net/addgene:178576 ; RRID:Addgene_178576)
