[The description below was written by a language model from this plasmid's Addgene catalogue record and pLannotate feature annotations shown in this document.]
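Description:
pAAV-CK(0.4)-CRY2PHR-P2A-CIBN-mCherry-VAMP2 is an adeno-associated virus transfer plasmid built on the AAV-CK(0.4)GW backbone for delivering the Opto-vTrap optogenetic system to neurons. It is propagated in bacteria through a high-copy ColE1/pUC-type origin with ampicillin selection (AmpR under its own bla promoter), and it also carries an f1 phage origin. The expression cassette is flanked by AAV2 inverted terminal repeats, which allow it to be packaged into recombinant AAV particles. The 3′ ITR is annotated as complete, while only short fragments of the 5′ ITR were detected. The catalogue lists a total vector size of 3,174 bp, but the sequenced record is 7,628 nt, so the catalogue figure does not describe the full plasmid.

Expression is driven by a short (about 0.4 kb) fragment of the mouse CaMKIIα promoter, a promoter generally used to restrict expression to excitatory neurons. A single open reading frame encodes the photolyase homology region of Arabidopsis cryptochrome 2 (CRY2PHR), a P2A ribosomal-skipping peptide, and then CIBN (the N-terminal part of CIB1) fused to mCherry and the synaptic vesicle SNARE protein VAMP2. The P2A yields two separate polypeptides: free CRY2PHR, and a vesicle-anchored, red-fluorescent CIBN-mCherry-VAMP2. Blue light induces CRY2 binding to CIBN, and CRY2PHR is also generally known to oligomerise under blue light; the intended result, according to the record, is reversible trapping of vesicles that inhibits vesicular release and synaptic transmission. A WPRE and the human growth hormone polyadenylation signal downstream enhance transcript stability and processing. The construct is used to produce AAV for light-controlled, reversible silencing of transmitter release in CaMKIIα-expressing cells, with mCherry marking transduced cells.
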