Features (pLannotate 1.2.2; 20 found; start..end, strand, type, name):
     12..39      +  repeat_region  AAV2 ITR (fragment): inverted terminal repeat of adeno-associated virus serotype 2 inverted
     68..95      +  repeat_region  AAV2 ITR (fragment): inverted terminal repeat of adeno-associated virus serotype 2 inverted
    145..508     +  promoter       CaMKII promoter (fragment): promoter for the mouse calcium/calmodulin-dependent kinase II α subunit
    538..2031    +  CDS            CRY2 (fragment): CRY2_ARATH - Also known as PHH1 From Arabidopsis thaliana (Mouse-ear cress).
   2041..2097    +  CDS            P2A: 2A peptide from porcine teschovirus-1 polyprotein Eukaryotic ribosomes fail to insert a peptide bond between the Gly and Pro residues, yielding separate polypeptides.
   2098..2607    +  CDS            CIBN: N-terminal portion of the CIB1 transcription factor from Arabidopsis thaliana binds to CRY2 (cryptochrome 2) that has absorbed blue light (Kennedy et al., 2010)
   2626..3333    +  CDS            mCherry: mCherry is a basic (constitutively fluorescent) red fluorescent protein published in 2004, derived from Discosoma sp.. It is reported to be a very rapidly-maturing monomer with low acid sensitivity.
   3343..3363    +  misc_feature   MCS (fragment): multiple cloning site
   3364..3711    +  CDS            VAMP2: VAMP2_BOVIN - Also known as SYB2. Experimental evidence at protein level: Swiss-Prot protein existence level 1. Involved in the targeting and/or fusion of transport vesicles to their target membrane (By similarity). Major SNARE protein of synaptic vesicles which mediates fusion of synaptic vesicles to release neurotransmitters. Essential for fast vesicular exocytosis and activity-dependent neurotransmitter release as well as fast endocytosis that mediates rapid reuse of synaptic vesicles (By similarity). Modulates the gating characteristics of the delayed rectifier voltage- dependent potassium
   3730..3755    +  misc_feature   MCS (fragment): pBluescript multiple cloning site
   3755..4343    +  misc_feature   WPRE: woodchuck hepatitis virus posttranscriptional regulatory element
   4375..4851    +  polyA_signal   hGH poly(A) signal: human growth hormone polyadenylation signal
   4891..5031    +  repeat_region  AAV2 ITR: inverted terminal repeat of adeno-associated virus serotype 2 inverted
   5036..5087    -  misc_feature   bom (fragment): basis of mobility region from pBR322
   5106..5561    +  rep_origin     f1 ori (sequence partly withheld): f1 bacteriophage origin of replication; arrow indicates direction of (+) strand synthesis
   5562..5611    -  misc_feature   bom (fragment): basis of mobility region from pBR322
   5713..5748    -  CDS            rop (fragment): Rop protein, which maintains plasmids at low copy number; rop
   5843..5947    +  promoter       AmpR promoter: bla
   5948..6808    +  CDS            AmpR: β-lactamase; bla; confers resistance to ampicillin, carbenicillin, and related antibiotics
   6979..7567    +  rep_origin     ori: high-copy-number ColE1/pMB1/pBR322/pUC origin of replication
>Addgene plasmid #178576 | pAAV-CK(0.4)-CRY2PHR-P2A-CIBN-mCherry-VAMP2 | addgene full sequence | sequence record 360435 | Addgene NGS Result
CCTGCAGGCAGCTGCGCGCTCGCTCGCTCACTGAGGCCGCCCGGGCGTCGGGCGACCTTTGGTCGCCCGG
CCTCAGTGAGCGAGCGAGCGCGCAGAGAGGGAGTGGCCAACTCCATCACTAGGGGTTCCTGCGGCCGCAC
GCGTACTTGTGGACTAAGTTTGTTCACATCCCCTTCTCCAACCCCCTCAGTACATCACCCTGGGGGAACA
GGGTCCACTTGCTCCTGGGCCCACACAGTCCTGCAGTATTGTGTATATAAGGCCAGGGCAAAGAGGAGCA
GGTTTTAAAGTGAAAGGCAGGCAGGTGTTGGGGAGGCAGTTACCGGGGCAACGGGAACAGGGCGTTTCGG
AGGTGGTTGCCATGGGGACCTGGATGCTGACGAAGGCTCGCGAGGCTGTGAGCAGCCACAGTGCCCTGCT
CAGAAGCCCCAAGCTCGTCAGTCAAGCCGGTTCTCCGTTTGCACTCAGGAGCACGGGCAGGCGAGTGGCC
CCTAGTTCTGGGGGCAGCGGATCCTTCGAAACCGGTGCTAGCCCACCATGAAGATGGACAAAAAGACCAT
CGTCTGGTTTCGGAGAGATTTGAGAATAGAAGATAATCCCGCGCTCGCCGCCGCGGCCCACGAGGGTTCC
GTCTTCCCCGTTTTCATTTGGTGTCCTGAAGAAGAAGGCCAGTTTTATCCCGGAAGGGCCTCTAGGTGGT
GGATGAAGCAAAGTCTGGCCCATCTTAGCCAGTCACTGAAAGCACTGGGCAGTGATCTTACCCTGATCAA
GACACACAATACCATCTCTGCCATCCTCGACTGCATCAGGGTGACCGGCGCAACGAAAGTCGTGTTTAAC
CACCTGTACGATCCAGTTAGTCTGGTGCGCGACCACACTGTGAAGGAGAAGCTGGTGGAACGGGGGATCA
GTGTGCAGAGCTACAACGGGGACCTTCTGTACGAGCCATGGGAGATCTATTGCGAGAAAGGGAAACCGTT
CACCTCCTTCAACAGTTACTGGAAGAAATGTTTGGATATGTCAATAGAGTCCGTTATGTTGCCCCCTCCC
TGGAGACTGATGCCGATTACTGCTGCTGCAGAGGCCATCTGGGCCTGCTCCATCGAGGAACTCGGTCTGG
AAAATGAAGCAGAAAAGCCAAGCAATGCACTTCTCACTAGAGCCTGGAGCCCCGGCTGGTCTAATGCCGA
CAAGCTGCTTAACGAGTTCATCGAAAAACAACTGATTGACTACGCGAAGAACTCCAAGAAAGTGGTAGGT
AACTCAACTAGCTTGCTCTCTCCATATCTCCATTTTGGCGAGATTTCTGTCCGCCATGTATTTCAGTGCG
CTCGGATGAAACAGATTATCTGGGCTCGCGATAAAAACAGCGAAGGCGAAGAAAGCGCCGATCTGTTCCT
GCGAGGGATCGGACTTCGGGAATACTCCCGGTATATATGTTTCAACTTTCCATTCACACACGAGCAGAGT
CTGTTGTCCCACCTCAGGTTCTTCCCCTGGGACGCCGATGTCGACAAATTCAAGGCATGGAGACAGGGAA
GGACAGGGTACCCACTCGTGGATGCTGGCATGAGAGAGCTCTGGGCTACAGGCTGGATGCACAACCGCAT
CCGGGTAATCGTGTCCTCATTTGCTGTCAAGTTTCTGCTCCTGCCTTGGAAATGGGGAATGAAGTACTTT
TGGGATACCCTTCTCGACGCCGACTTGGAGTGTGACATTCTGGGATGGCAATATATTAGCGGGTCAATTC
CTGACGGCCATGAGTTGGACAGGTTGGACAATCCGGCCTTGCAGGGAGCTAAGTATGATCCCGAAGGAGA
GTATATTCGACAGTGGCTCCCCGAGCTGGCCCGACTTCCTACGGAGTGGATTCACCATCCTTGGGACGCA
CCACTGACAGTGCTCAAGGCAAGCGGGGTGGAGCTGGGCACCAATTACGCTAAGCCTATAGTTGATATAG
ATACAGCACGCGAGCTGCTGGCTAAAGCGATCTCTCGCACTCGGGAGGCGCAGATTATGATCGGTGCTGC
CGGCAGCGGCGCCACGAACTTCTCTCTGTTAAAGCAAGCAGGAGACGTGGAAGAAAACCCCGGTCCTATG
AATGGAGCTATAGGAGGTGACCTTTTGCTCAATTTTCCTGACATGTCGGTCCTAGAGCGCCAAAGGGCTC
ACCTCAAGTACCTCAATCCCACCTTTGATTCTCCTCTCGCCGGCTTCTTTGCCGATTCTTCAATGATTAC
CGGCGGCGAGATGGACAGCTATCTTTCGACTGCCGGTTTGAATCTTCCGATGATGTACGGTGAGACGACG
GTGGAAGGTGATTCAAGACTCTCAATTTCGCCGGAAACGACGCTTGGGACTGGAAATTTCAAGGCAGCGA
AGTTTGATACAGAGACTAAGGATTGTAATGAGGCGGCGAAGAAGATGACGATGAACAGAGATGACCTAGT
AGAAGAAGGAGAAGAAGAGAAGTCGAAAATAACAGAGCAAAACAATGGGAGCACAAAAAGCATCAAGAAG
ATGAAACACAAAGCCAAGAAAGAAGAGAACAATTTCTCTAATGATTCATCTAAAGTGACGAAGGAATTGG
AGAAAACGGATTATATTCATGTACCGGTCGCCACCATGGTGAGCAAGGGCGAGGAGGATAACATGGCCAT
CATCAAGGAGTTCATGCGCTTCAAGGTGCACATGGAGGGCTCCGTGAACGGCCACGAGTTCGAGATCGAG
GGCGAGGGCGAGGGCCGCCCCTACGAGGGCACCCAGACCGCCAAGCTGAAGGTGACCAAGGGTGGCCCCC
TGCCCTTCGCCTGGGACATCCTGTCCCCTCAGTTCATGTACGGCTCCAAGGCCTACGTGAAGCACCCCGC
CGACATCCCCGACTACTTGAAGCTGTCCTTCCCCGAGGGCTTCAAGTGGGAGCGCGTGATGAACTTCGAG
GACGGCGGCGTGGTGACCGTGACCCAGGACTCCTCCCTGCAGGACGGCGAGTTCATCTACAAGGTGAAGC
TGCGCGGCACCAACTTCCCCTCCGACGGCCCCGTAATGCAGAAGAAGACCATGGGCTGGGAGGCCTCCTC
CGAGCGGATGTACCCCGAGGACGGCGCCCTGAAGGGCGAGATCAAGCAGAGGCTGAAGCTGAAGGACGGC
GGCCACTACGACGCTGAGGTCAAGACCACCTACAAGGCCAAGAAGCCCGTGCAGCTGCCCGGCGCCTACA
ACGTCAACATCAAGTTGGACATCACCTCCCACAACGAGGACTACACCATCGTGGAACAGTACGAACGCGC
CGAGGGCCGCCACTCCACCGGCGGCATGGACGAGCTGTACAAGGGCAGTGGTTCCGGACTCAGATCTCGA
GCTATGTCGGCTACCGCTGCCACCGTCCCGCCTGCCGCCCCGGCCGGCGAGGGTGGCCCCCCTGCACCTC
CTCCAAACCTTACTAGTAACAGGAGACTGCAGCAGACCCAGGCCCAGGTGGATGAGGTGGTGGACATCAT
GAGGGTGAATGTGGACAAGGTCCTGGAGCGGGACCAGAAGTTGTCGGAGCTGGATGACCGTGCAGATGCC
CTCCAGGCAGGGGCCTCCCAGTTTGAAACAAGTGCAGCCAAGCTCAAGCGCAAATACTGGTGGAAAAACC
TCAAGATGATGATCATCTTGGGAGTGATCTGCGCCATCATCCTCATCATCATCATAGTTTACTTCAGCTC
TTAAGGCGCGCCCCTGCAGGGAATTCGATATCAAGCTTATCGATAATCAACCTCTGGATTACAAAATTTG
TGAAAGATTGACTGGTATTCTTAACTATGTTGCTCCTTTTACGCTATGTGGATACGCTGCTTTAATGCCT
TTGTATCATGCTATTGCTTCCCGTATGGCTTTCATTTTCTCCTCCTTGTATAAATCCTGGTTGCTGTCTC
TTTATGAGGAGTTGTGGCCCGTTGTCAGGCAACGTGGCGTGGTGTGCACTGTGTTTGCTGACGCAACCCC
CACTGGTTGGGGCATTGCCACCACCTGTCAGCTCCTTTCCGGGACTTTCGCTTTCCCCCTCCCTATTGCC
ACGGCGGAACTCATCGCCGCCTGCCTTGCCCGCTGCTGGACAGGGGCTCGGCTGTTGGGCACTGACAATT
CCGTGGTGTTGTCGGGGAAATCATCGTCCTTTCCTTGGCTGCTCGCCTATGTTGCCACCTGGATTCTGCG
CGGGACGTCCTTCTGCTACGTCCCTTCGGCCCTCAATCCAGCGGACCTTCCTTCCCGCGGCCTGCTGCCG
GCTCTGCGGCCTCTTCCGCGTCTTCGCCTTCGCCCTCAGACGAGTCGGATCTCCCTTTGGGCCGCCTCCC
CGCATCGATACCGAGCGCTGCTCGAGAGATCTACGGGTGGCATCCCTGTGACCCCTCCCCAGTGCCTCTC
CTGGCCCTGGAAGTTGCCACTCCAGTGCCCACCAGCCTTGTCCTAATAAAATTAAGTTGCATCATTTTGT
CTGACTAGGTGTCCTTCTATAATATTATGGGGTGGAGGGGGGTGGTATGGAGCAAGGGGCAAGTTGGGAA
GACAACCTGTAGGGCCTGCGGGGTCTATTGGGAACCAAGCTGGAGTGCAGTGGCACAATCTTGGCTCACT
GCAATCTCCGCCTCCTGGGTTCAAGCGATTCTCCTGCCTCAGCCTCCCGAGTTGTTGGGATTCCAGGCAT
GCATGACCAGGCTCAGCTAATTTTTGTTTTTTTGGTAGAGACGGGGTTTCACCATATTGGCCAGGCTGGT
CTCCAACTCCTAATCTCAGGTGATCTACCCACCTTGGCCTCCCAAATTGCTGGGATTACAGGCGTGAACC
ACTGCTCCCTTCCCTGTCCTTCTGATTTTGTAGGTAACCACGTGCGGACCGAGCGGCCGCAGGAACCCCT
AGTGATGGAGTTGGCCACTCCCTCTCTGCGCGCTCGCTCGCTCACTGAGGCCGGGCGACCAAAGGTCGCC
CGACGCCCGGGCTTTGCCCGGGCGGCCTCAGTGAGCGAGCGAGCGCGCAGCTGCCTGCAGGGGCGCCTGA
TGCGGTATTTTCTCCTTACGCATCTGTGCGGTATTTCACACCGCATA
[95 nt withheld, positions 5088-5182]
T
[46 nt withheld, positions 5184-5229]
C
[141 nt withheld, positions 5231-5371]
CCTTTGACGTTGGAGTCCACGTTCTTT
[37 nt withheld, positions 5399-5435]
ACTCTATCTCGGGCTATTCTTTTGATTTATAAGGGATTTTGCCGATTTCGGTCTATTGGTTAAAAAATGA
GCTGATTTAACAAAAATTTAACGCGAATTTTAACAAAATATTAACGTTTACAATTTTATGGTGCACTCTC
AGTACAATCTGCTCTGATGCCGCATAGTTAAGCCAGCCCCGACACCCGCCAACACCCGCTGACGCGCCCT
GACGGGCTTGTCTGCTCCCGGCATCCGCTTACAGACAAGCTGTGACCGTCTCCGGGAGCTGCATGTGTCA
GAGGTTTTCACCGTCATCACCGAAACGCGCGAGACGAAAGGGCCTCGTGATACGCCTATTTTTATAGGTT
AATGTCATGATAATAATGGTTTCTTAGACGTCAGGTGGCACTTTTCGGGGAAATGTGCGCGGAACCCCTA
TTTGTTTATTTTTCTAAATACATTCAAATATGTATCCGCTCATGAGACAATAACCCTGATAAATGCTTCA
ATAATATTGAAAAAGGAAGAGTATGAGTATTCAACATTTCCGTGTCGCCCTTATTCCCTTTTTTGCGGCA
TTTTGCCTTCCTGTTTTTGCTCACCCAGAAACGCTGGTGAAAGTAAAAGATGCTGAAGATCAGTTGGGTG
CACGAGTGGGTTACATCGAACTGGATCTCAACAGCGGTAAGATCCTTGAGAGTTTTCGCCCCGAAGAACG
TTTTCCAATGATGAGCACTTTTAAAGTTCTGCTATGTGGCGCGGTATTATCCCGTATTGACGCCGGGCAA
GAGCAACTCGGTCGCCGCATACACTATTCTCAGAATGACTTGGTTGAGTACTCACCAGTCACAGAAAAGC
ATCTTACGGATGGCATGACAGTAAGAGAATTATGCAGTGCTGCCATAACCATGAGTGATAACACTGCGGC
CAACTTACTTCTGACAACGATCGGAGGACCGAAGGAGCTAACCGCTTTTTTGCACAACATGGGGGATCAT
GTAACTCGCCTTGATCGTTGGGAACCGGAGCTGAATGAAGCCATACCAAACGACGAGCGTGACACCACGA
TGCCTGTAGCAATGGCAACAACGTTGCGCAAACTATTAACTGGCGAACTACTTACTCTAGCTTCCCGGCA
ACAATTAATAGACTGGATGGAGGCGGATAAAGTTGCAGGACCACTTCTGCGCTCGGCCCTTCCGGCTGGC
TGGTTTATTGCTGATAAATCTGGAGCCGGTGAGCGTGGGTCTCGCGGTATCATTGCAGCACTGGGGCCAG
ATGGTAAGCCCTCCCGTATCGTAGTTATCTACACGACGGGGAGTCAGGCAACTATGGATGAACGAAATAG
ACAGATCGCTGAGATAGGTGCCTCACTGATTAAGCATTGGTAACTGTCAGACCAAGTTTACTCATATATA
CTTTAGATTGATTTAAAACTTCATTTTTAATTTAAAAGGATCTAGGTGAAGATCCTTTTTGATAATCTCA
TGACCAAAATCCCTTAACGTGAGTTTTCGTTCCACTGAGCGTCAGACCCCGTAGAAAAGATCAAAGGATC
TTCTTGAGATCCTTTTTTTCTGCGCGTAATCTGCTGCTTGCAAACAAAAAAACCACCGCTACCAGCGGTG
GTTTGTTTGCCGGATCAAGAGCTACCAACTCTTTTTCCGAAGGTAACTGGCTTCAGCAGAGCGCAGATAC
CAAATACTGTTCTTCTAGTGTAGCCGTAGTTAGGCCACCACTTCAAGAACTCTGTAGCACCGCCTACATA
CCTCGCTCTGCTAATCCTGTTACCAGTGGCTGCTGCCAGTGGCGATAAGTCGTGTCTTACCGGGTTGGAC
TCAAGACGATAGTTACCGGATAAGGCGCAGCGGTCGGGCTGAACGGGGGGTTCGTGCACACAGCCCAGCT
TGGAGCGAACGACCTACACCGAACTGAGATACCTACAGCGTGAGCTATGAGAAAGCGCCACGCTTCCCGA
AGGGAGAAAGGCGGACAGGTATCCGGTAAGCGGCAGGGTCGGAACAGGAGAGCGCACGAGGGAGCTTCCA
GGGGGAAACGCCTGGTATCTTTATAGTCCTGTCGGGTTTCGCCACCTCTGACTTGAGCGTCGATTTTTGT
GATGCTCGTCAGGGGGGCGGAGCCTATGGAAAAACGCCAGCAACGCGGCCTTTTTACGGTTCCTGGCCTT
TTGCTGGCCTTTTGCTCACATGT
